Addgene plasmid #37719: pUASp YFP Rab18 CA
Depositing lab: Matthew Scott. Depositing organization: Stanford University. Publication: Thirty-one flavors of Drosophila rab proteins. Zhang J, Schulze KL, Hiesinger PR, Suyama K, Wang S, Fish M, Acar M, Hoskins RA, Bellen HJ, Scott MP. Genetics. 2007 Jun;176(2):1307-22. Epub 2007 Apr 3. 10.1534/genetics.106.066761 PubMed 17409086.
Backbone
  Vector backbone: pUASp
  Backbone size w/o insert (bp): 9939
  Vector type: Insect Expression ; Drosophila
Growth in bacteria
  Bacterial resistance: Ampicillin, 100 μg/mL
  Growth temperature: 37°C
  Growth strain: Top10
  Copy number: Unknown
Gene/Insert
  Gene/Insert name: Rab18 (alt name: CG3129)
  Species: D. melanogaster (fly)
  Mutation: A64L (constitutive active)
  Entrez Gene: Rab18 (a.k.a. Dmel_CG3129, AAF46057, CG3129, DRABR4, DRabRP4, DmRab18, Dmel\CG3129, Rab-RP4, Rab-r4, Rab18/RP4, rab18)
  Promoter: GAL4
  Tag / fusion protein: YFP (N terminal on backbone)
  Cloning method: Gateway Cloning
  Sequencing primers: 5′ EGFP-C; 3′ pUASp-3 5'-AGGTTTAACCAGGGGATGCT
Terms and licenses: Academic/Nonprofit Terms; Industry Terms: Not Available to Industry
Depositor comments: This construct contains a SNP - L8P.
How to cite: pUASp YFP Rab18 CA was a gift from Matthew Scott (Addgene plasmid # 37719 ; http://n2t.net/addgene:37719 ; RRID:Addgene_37719)
