[The description below was written by a language model from this plasmid's Addgene catalogue record.]
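Description:
pUASp YFP Rab18 CA is a Drosophila expression plasmid built on the pUASp backbone (about 9.9 kb without the insert), a vector designed for GAL4-responsive transgene expression in flies. It is propagated in E. coli under ampicillin selection; the record lists the copy number as unknown and gives no feature table, so the replication origin, any fly transformation marker and transposon elements of the backbone are not documented here.

The payload is the D. melanogaster small GTPase Rab18 (CG3129), introduced by Gateway recombination so that it sits in frame downstream of a YFP tag supplied by the backbone, giving an N-terminally YFP-tagged Rab18 fusion. The promoter field is recorded as GAL4, meaning that transcription depends on upstream activating sequences bound by the yeast GAL4 activator. Expression is therefore silent until the transgene is combined with a GAL4 driver line, which sets the tissue and timing of expression. The insert carries an A64L substitution annotated as constitutively active; this class of Rab mutation is generally intended to hold the protein in its active, GTP-bound state. The depositor also notes an additional L8P change, described as a SNP, which users should keep in mind when interpreting results.

The construct belongs to a systematic set of tagged Drosophila Rab proteins. It is suited to visualising the subcellular localisation of activated Rab18 by YFP fluorescence and to testing the consequences of persistent Rab18 activity on membrane trafficking in chosen fly tissues.
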