>Addgene plasmid #37719 | pUASp YFP Rab18 CA | addgene partial sequence | sequence record 59615 | EGFP-C 5'-CATGGTCCTGCTGGAGTTCGTG-3'
GAGCTGTACAAGTCCGGACTCAGATCTCGAGCTCAAGCTTCGAATTCTGCAGTCGACGGTACCGCGGGCC
CGGGATCATCAACAAGTTTGTACAAAAAAGCAGGCTTAATGGCTGATCGGGCTATCAAGCCGCTGGTGAT
CGGGGAAAGCGGCGTGGGCAAGTCCAGTTTGATACGTCGCTTCGTGGAGAACAAGTTCGACCAGAACCAT
GACGTCACGATTGGCATGGACTTCAAGAGCAAAGTGATGCAGGTGGACGGCATAGACTACAAGGTGGCCC
TGTGGGATACGGCGGGCTTAGAGAGATTCCGCAGCCTGACGCCCAGTTTCTATCGGAAGGCTCTGGGCGC
CATTCTAGTGTACGACATCACCAGCAGGGACAGCCTGGTCAAGCTGGAAACCTGGCTGGCTGAACTGGAT
AGCTACAGCGACAATCCCAACATTGCCATCATTGTGGTAGGCAACAAGATCGACGAGGAGCGAGTTGTGG
ATCGCGAGGAGGGTCGAAAGTTTGCCAGGAAGCACAGGGCGCTCTTCATCGAGACCTCAGCCAAATGCGA
TCAGTTCGTCAGCGATGTGTTCAAAGATGTGGTGGAGAAGATCGTCTCCTCCGAATACTTCAACAATGGC
AATGCCTCCGCCGGTCTGGACATCGCCAGCGATCGGGATCTGGAGGCAAGCGCGTCTACGTGTTACTGTT
GAAACCCAGCTTTCTTGTACAAAGTGGTTGATGATCCTCTAGAGTCGACCTCGAACGTTAACGTTAACGT
AACGTTAACTCGAGGAGCTTGATAACATTATACCTAAACCCATGGTCAAGAGTAAACATTTCTGCCTTT
